>Addgene plasmid #185574 | SpPLK1L-GFP | depositor partial sequence | sequence record 362062 | SpPLK1L-GFP sequence 3455 bps
ATTAACCTATAAAAAATAGGCGTATCACGAGGCCCTTTTCGTCTCGCGCGTTTCGGTGATGACGGTGAAA
ACNTNTGACACATGCAGCTCCCGGAGACGGTCACAGCTTGTCTGTAAGCGGATGCCGGGAGCAGACAAGC
CCGTCAGGGCGCGTCAGCGGGTGTTGGCGGGTGTCGGGGCTGGCTTAACTATGCGGCATCAGAGCAGATT
GTACTGAGAGTGCACCATTCGACGCTCTCCCTTATGCGACTCCTGCATTAGGAAGCAGCCCAGTAGTAGG
TTGAGGCCGTTGAGCACCGCCGCCGCAAGGAATGGTGCATGCAAGGAGATGGCGCCCAACAGTCCCCCGG
CCACGGGGCCTGCCACCATACCCACGCCGAAACAAGCGCTCATGAGCCCGAAGTGGCGAGCCCGATCTTC
CCCATCGGTGATGTCGGCGATATAGGCGCCAGCAACCGCACCTGTGGCGCCGGTGATGCCGGCCACGATG
CGTCCGGCGTAGAGGATCTGGCTAGCGATGACCCTGCTGATTGGTTCGCTGACCATTTCCGGGTGCGGGA
CGGCGTTACCAGAAACTCAGAAGGTTCGTCCAACCAAACCGACTCTGACGGCAGTTTACGAGAGAGATGA
TAGGGTCTGCTTCAGTAAGCCAGATGCTACACAATTAGGCTTGTACATATTGTCGTTAGAACGCGGCTAC
AATTAATACATAACCTTATGTATCATACACATACGATTTAGGTGACACTATAGAATACAAGCTTGCTTGT
TCTTTTTGCAGAAGCTCAGAATAAACGCTCAACTTTGGCAGATCTATGCCATCGGGGCCCATGGTGAGCA
AGGGCGAGGAGCTGTTCACCGGGGTGGTGCCCATCCTGGTCGAGCTGGACGGCGACGTAAACGGCCACAA
GTTCAGCGTGTCCGGCGAGGGCGAGGGCGATGCCACCTACGGCAAGCTGACCCTGAAGTTCATCTGCACC
ACCGGCAAGCTGCCCGTGCCCTGGCCCACCCTCGTGACCACCCTGACCTACGGCGTGCAGTGCTTCAGCC
GCTACCCCGACCACATGAAGCAGCACGACTTCTTCAAGTCCGCCATGCCCGAAGGCTACGTCCAGGAGCG
CACCATCTTCTTCAAGGACGACGGCAACTACAAGACCCGCGCCGAGGTGAAGTTCGAGGGCGACACCCTG
GTGAACCGCATCGAGCTGAAGGGCATCGACTTCAAGGAGGACGGCAACATCCTGGGGCACAAGCTGGAGT
ACAACTACAACAGCCACAACGTCTATATCATGGCCGACAAGCAGAAGAACGGCATCAAGGTGAACTTCAA
GATCCGCCACAACATCGAGGACGGCAGCGTGCAGCTCGCCGACCACTACCAGCAGAACACCCCCATCGGC
GACGGCCCCGTGCTGCTGCCCGACAACCACTACCTGAGCACCCAGTCCGCCCTGAGCAAAGACCCCAACG
AGAAGCGCGATCACATGGTCCTGCTGGAGTTCGTGACCGCCGCCGGGATCACTCTCGGCATGGACGAGCT
ATACAAGTCCGGAGGGGATCGGTGGAGCTCCACCGGTGGCGGCCGCATGTCGCTACAGGGTGGTTTTGCA
AAGTGTTATGAGCTGACTGACGATGCCACCAAACAGATCTTTGCCGGAAAGGTCGTCTCCAAGGCCCTAC
TTGTCAAACCTCACCAAAAAGACAAGATGACAATGGAGATTCACATTCATAAGAGCCTGCATCACAGGCA
CGTCGTTGGCTTCCATAGTTTCTTTGAAGACAAGGAAAACGTCTACGTCCTACTGGAGCTGTGCAGGAGA
AGGTCACTAATGGAGCTGCACAAGAGACGAAAGGCCATCACTGAGCCCGAGACGCGCTACTTCATGCGTC
AGTGCATCCTGGCCTGTCAGTATCTCTCCAAGACCAAGGTCATTCACCGTGACCTCAAGCTGGGTAACCT
CTTCATCGACGACAACATGGAGCTCAAGGTCGGGGACTTTGGTCTCGCCACCAAGGTCGACTTCAGCGGA
GAACGCAAGAAGACACTGTGTGGAACTCCTAACTACATTGCCCCGGAAGTGCTTTCCAAGAAAGGTCACA
GCTACGAGGTTGACCTTTGGTCACTAGGATGCATCATGTACACCCTCTTGGTGGGGAAACCCCCTTTTGA
AACTCAGAGTCTGAAAGACACCTACCAGCGAATCAAGAGAAATGAATACAGAGTACCATCCCATGTCAGT
ACACCGGCTCGCAATCTCATTGTTAAATTACTCAAGAACGACCCTACGCAGCGACCTCACATCGACATCC
TCCTGCAAGACGAGTTCTTCACCACAGGGTACCTGCCCCCTCAGCTCCCCACCACCTGTCTCACCATGGC
TCCTAGGTTCCAAGTGCCTGTATCGTCAGGCAGAAGACCACTCCTAGAGGTCAACGGCCAGGATGAGAAC
GTGCCCCCAGGTCGTGAGCAGAGTGGAAAGCCACACAGGAAACACAGCGACCGCAAGGAGAATGGCGGCG
GCAAGCCAAAGGTCTACCAGCCTAAAGAAGACCACCTAGCCAGTCTCAAGGTCCATCTCACCAGCGTGGT
GGCTGCCAAGCCCAGCGAAAAGGCTGATATAAGATTAGATGAGGCGGAGGACCCAGCAGCCGCGCCAATC
CTGTGGGTTAGCAAATGGGTGGACTACTCAGACAAGTACGGCCTGGGATACCAGCTCTGTGACGGCAGCG
TCGGTGTCCTCTTCAACGACTCAACAAGACTTCTCCTTCACGCAAATGCAGACACGTTGGAGTACATAGA
GAGAGACGGGAATGAAAAATACTGCCGTCTAGGATCTTACGACTCGACGCTCCACAAGAAAGTCACTCTC
CTCAAATACTTCAGGAACTACATGAGTGAACACCTACTCAAGATCAACTTCTTTGAGGACCACACCAAGC
TTATAGTGTGTCCCATGATGGGTGCCGCCACCTACATCGACGCCAAGAGGAACTTCCGCACCTTCCGACT
GAACCTGATCGAGAAGCACGGCTGCACCCCGGACCTCTACGACCGGATCAAGTACGCCAACAACATGGTC
AAGAACATGCTGGACAAGAAGACCACGACGACAACGGCTGCAGCGGTCCCAGCGCACTAGACTAGTGACT
GACTAGGATCTGGTTACCACTAAACCAGCCTCAAGAACACCCGAATGGAGTCTCTAAGCTACATAATACC
AACTTACACTTTACAAAATGTTGTCCCCCAAAATGTAGCCATTCGTATCTGCTCCTAATAAAAAGAAAGT
TTCTTCACATTCTAAAAAAAAAAAAAAAAAAAAAACCCCCCCCCCCCCCCCCCCCCCTGCAGGTCGACTC
TAGAGGATCCCCGGGCGAGCTCGAATTCGTAATCATGTCATAGCTGTTTCCTGTGTGAAATTGTTATCCG
CTCACAATTCCACACAACATACGAG
