[The description below was written by a language model from this plasmid's Addgene catalogue record.]
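Description:
SpPLK1L-GFP is an in vitro transcription plasmid built on the pSP64 backbone, designed as a template for synthesising mRNA rather than for direct expression in cells. It is maintained in E. coli as a high-copy plasmid under ampicillin selection. pSP64-family vectors generally place the cloned sequence downstream of a bacteriophage SP6 RNA polymerase promoter so that run-off transcripts can be made from linearised template. The record itself does not list the promoter, any untranslated regions or a poly(A) tract, and no feature table is available to confirm these details.

The insert is PLK1L, a polo-like kinase 1-like gene, from the purple sea urchin Strongylocentrotus purpuratus, introduced by Gibson assembly and fused at its C terminus to GFP. The transcript therefore encodes a fluorescent fusion protein whose localisation can be followed in living cells. The stated purpose is to observe protein dynamics. The associated work concerns the formation of micromeres in sea urchin embryos. This fits the usual application of such constructs, in which synthetic mRNA is introduced into eggs or early embryos and the tagged protein is imaged during cleavage divisions. The record does not specify the delivery method, the GFP variant, any linker between PLK1L and GFP, or whether the full-length coding sequence is present.
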