Addgene plasmid #185574: SpPLK1L-GFP
Purpose: to see protein dynamics
Depositing lab: Mamiko Yajima. Depositing organization: Brown University. Publication: Evolutionary modification of AGS protein contributes to formation of micromeres in sea urchins. Poon J, Fries A, Wessel GM, Yajima M. Nat Commun. 2019 Aug 22;10(1):3779. doi: 10.1038/s41467-019-11560-8. PubMed 31439829.
Backbone
  Vector backbone: PSP64
  Vector type: In vitro transcription (mRNA synthesis)
Growth in bacteria
  Bacterial resistance: Ampicillin, 100 μg/mL
  Growth temperature: 37°C
  Growth strain: DH5alpha
  Copy number: High Copy
Gene/Insert
  Gene/Insert name: PLK1L
  Species: S. purpuratus
  Tag / fusion protein: GFP (C terminal on insert)
  Cloning method: Gibson Cloning
Terms and licenses: Academic/Nonprofit Terms; Industry Terms: Not Available to Industry
How to cite: SpPLK1L-GFP was a gift from Mamiko Yajima (Addgene plasmid # 185574 ; http://n2t.net/addgene:185574 ; RRID:Addgene_185574)
